Addgene plasmid #184968: pSCL.031
Purpose: Test effect of extending -Eco2 a1/a2 in yeast
Depositing lab: Seth Shipman. Depositing organization: J. David Gladstone Institutes. Publication: Precise genome editing across kingdoms of life using retron-derived DNA. Lopez SC, Crawford KD, Lear SK, Bhattarai-Kline S, Shipman SL. Nat Chem Biol. 2022 Feb;18(2):199-206. doi: 10.1038/s41589-021-00927-y. Epub 2021 Dec 23. PubMed 34949838.
Backbone
  Vector backbone: pZS165 (Addgene plasmid #114451)
  Vector type: Yeast Expression
Growth in bacteria
  Bacterial resistance: Ampicillin, 100 μg/mL
  Growth temperature: 37°C
  Growth strain: DH5alpha
  Copy number: High Copy
Gene/Insert
  Gene/Insert name: Eco2: RT and ncRNA(extended), a1/a2 length: 29
  Species: E. coli
  Mutation: human codon optimized RT, a1/a2 length extended to 29 bp
  Promoter: Gal7
  Cloning method: Gibson Cloning
Terms and licenses: Academic/Nonprofit Terms; Industry Terms: Not Available to Industry
How to cite: pSCL.031 was a gift from Seth Shipman (Addgene plasmid # 184968 ; http://n2t.net/addgene:184968 ; RRID:Addgene_184968)
