[The description below was written by a language model from this plasmid's Addgene catalogue record and pLannotate feature annotations shown in this document.]
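Description:
pSCL.031 is a yeast expression plasmid built on the pZS165 backbone that carries components of the Escherichia coli retron Eco2 for testing in Saccharomyces cerevisiae. It is a shuttle vector. In bacteria it replicates from a high-copy ColE1/pUC-type origin and is selected with ampicillin through the β-lactamase gene. In yeast it is maintained by a CEN/ARS element (CEN6 centromere fused to an autonomously replicating sequence), which typically gives stable, low-copy inheritance, and it is selected by the URA3 auxotrophic marker under its own promoter, which is also counterselectable with 5-FOA. An f1 phage origin, a T7 promoter and fragments of lacZα, rop, bom and a LEU2 promoter are also annotated, and these appear to be backbone remnants.

The payload is the Eco2 retron reverse transcriptase, recorded as human codon optimized, together with its non-coding RNA, expressed from the galactose-inducible Gal7 promoter according to the catalogue entry. The feature table annotates the reverse transcriptase coding region by its similarity to an E. coli retron RT, but it does not separately annotate the Gal7 promoter or the ncRNA. In a retron, the RT uses the folded ncRNA as both primer and template to produce multicopy single-stranded DNA (msDNA). The a1/a2 regions are complementary sequences at the ends of the ncRNA that pair to form a stem. In this construct that stem has been extended to 29 bp, and the stated purpose is to test the effect of this a1/a2 extension on Eco2 in yeast. The plasmid comes from work on using retron-derived DNA for precise genome editing across different organisms.
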