Features (pLannotate 1.2.2; 14 found; start..end, strand, type, name):
    127..231     +  promoter       AmpR promoter: bla
    232..1092    +  CDS            AmpR: β-lactamase; bla; confers resistance to ampicillin, carbenicillin, and related antibiotics
   1263..1851    +  rep_origin     ori: high-copy-number ColE1/pMB1/pBR322/pUC origin of replication
   2285..4042    +  CDS            RT67_ECOLX: Protein predicted: Swiss-Prot protein existence level 4. Participates in the synthesis of a msDNA (a branched RNA linked by a 2',5'-phosphodiester linkage to a single-stranded DNA) of unknown function. The retron transcript serves as primer and template to the reaction, and codes for the RT. From Escherichia coli.
   4347..4366    +  promoter       LEU2 promoter (fragment): S. cerevisiae LEU2
   4621..4639    -  promoter       T7 promoter: promoter for bacteriophage T7 RNA polymerase
   4647..4802    +  CDS            lacZα (fragment): LacZα fragment of β-galactosidase; lacZ fragment
   4806..5234    +  rep_origin     f1 ori (sequence partly withheld): f1 bacteriophage origin of replication; arrow indicates direction of (+) strand synthesis
   5262..5313    -  misc_feature   bom (fragment): basis of mobility region from pBR322
   5392..6195    -  CDS            URA3: orotidine-5'-phosphate decarboxylase, required for uracil biosynthesis; S. cerevisiae URA3; yeast auxotrophic marker, counterselectable with 5-fluoroorotic acid (5-FOA)
   6196..6411    -  promoter       URA3 promoter: S. cerevisiae URA3
   6419..6468    -  misc_feature   bom (fragment): basis of mobility region from pBR322
   6570..6605    -  CDS            rop (fragment): Rop protein, which maintains plasmids at low copy number; rop
   6673..90      -  misc_feature   CEN/ARS (across the origin): S. cerevisiae CEN6 centromere fused to an autonomously replicating sequence
>Addgene plasmid #184968 | pSCL.031 | addgene full sequence | sequence record 376702 | Addgene NGS Result
TTTTCTTTAATTTCTTTTTTTACTTTCTATTTTTAATTTATATATTTATATTAAAAAATTTAAATTATAA
TTATTTTTATAGCACGTGATGAAAAGGACCCAGGTGGCACTTTTCGGGGAAATGTGCGCGGAACCCCTAT
TTGTTTATTTTTCTAAATACATTCAAATATGTATCCGCTCATGAGACAATAACCCTGATAAATGCTTCAA
TAATATTGAAAAAGGAAGAGTATGAGTATTCAACATTTCCGTGTCGCCCTTATTCCCTTTTTTGCGGCAT
TTTGCCTTCCTGTTTTTGCTCACCCAGAAACGCTGGTGAAAGTAAAAGATGCTGAAGATCAGTTGGGTGC
ACGAGTGGGTTACATCGAACTGGATCTCAACAGCGGTAAGATCCTTGAGAGTTTTCGCCCCGAAGAACGT
TTTCCAATGATGAGCACTTTTAAAGTTCTGCTATGTGGCGCGGTATTATCCCGTATTGACGCCGGGCAAG
AGCAACTCGGTCGCCGCATACACTATTCTCAGAATGACTTGGTTGAGTACTCACCAGTCACAGAAAAGCA
TCTTACGGATGGCATGACAGTAAGAGAATTATGCAGTGCTGCCATAACCATGAGTGATAACACTGCGGCC
AACTTACTTCTGACAACGATCGGAGGACCGAAGGAGCTAACCGCTTTTTTGCACAACATGGGGGATCATG
TAACTCGCCTTGATCGTTGGGAACCGGAGCTGAATGAAGCCATACCAAACGACGAGCGTGACACCACGAT
GCCTGTAGCAATGGCAACAACGTTGCGCAAACTATTAACTGGCGAACTACTTACTCTAGCTTCCCGGCAA
CAATTAATAGACTGGATGGAGGCGGATAAAGTTGCAGGACCACTTCTGCGCTCGGCCCTTCCGGCTGGCT
GGTTTATTGCTGATAAATCTGGAGCCGGTGAGCGTGGGTCTCGCGGTATCATTGCAGCACTGGGGCCAGA
TGGTAAGCCCTCCCGTATCGTAGTTATCTACACGACGGGGAGTCAGGCAACTATGGATGAACGAAATAGA
CAGATCGCTGAGATAGGTGCCTCACTGATTAAGCATTGGTAACTGTCAGACCAAGTTTACTCATATATAC
TTTAGATTGATTTAAAACTTCATTTTTAATTTAAAAGGATCTAGGTGAAGATCCTTTTTGATAATCTCAT
GACCAAAATCCCTTAACGTGAGTTTTCGTTCCACTGAGCGTCAGACCCCGTAGAAAAGATCAAAGGATCT
TCTTGAGATCCTTTTTTTCTGCGCGTAATCTGCTGCTTGCAAACAAAAAAACCACCGCTACCAGCGGTGG
TTTGTTTGCCGGATCAAGAGCTACCAACTCTTTTTCCGAAGGTAACTGGCTTCAGCAGAGCGCAGATACC
AAATACTGTTCTTCTAGTGTAGCCGTAGTTAGGCCACCACTTCAAGAACTCTGTAGCACCGCCTACATAC
CTCGCTCTGCTAATCCTGTTACCAGTGGCTGCTGCCAGTGGCGATAAGTCGTGTCTTACCGGGTTGGACT
CAAGACGATAGTTACCGGATAAGGCGCAGCGGTCGGGCTGAACGGGGGGTTCGTGCACACAGCCCAGCTT
GGAGCGAACGACCTACACCGAACTGAGATACCTACAGCGTGAGCTATGAGAAAGCGCCACGCTTCCCGAA
GGGAGAAAGGCGGACAGGTATCCGGTAAGCGGCAGGGTCGGAACAGGAGAGCGCACGAGGGAGCTTCCAG
GGGGAAACGCCTGGTATCTTTATAGTCCTGTCGGGTTTCGCCACCTCTGACTTGAGCGTCGATTTTTGTG
ATGCTCGTCAGGGGGGCGGAGCCTATGGAAAAAGGCCAGCAACGCGGCCTTTTTACGGTTCCTGGCCTTT
TGCTGGCCTTTTGCTGGCCTTTTGCTCAAGTAGAGGGGGTAATTTTTCCCCTTTATTTTGTTCATACATT
CTTAAATTGCTTTGCCTCTCCTTTTGGAAAGCTATACTTCGGAGCACTGTTGAGCGAAGGCTCATTAGAT
ATATTTTCTGTCATTTTCCTTAACCCAAAAATAAGGGAAAGGGTCCAAAAAGCGCTCGGACAACTGTTGA
CCGTGATCCGAAGGACTGGCTATACAGTGTTCACAAAATAGCCAAGCTGAAAATAATGTGTAGCTATGTT
CAGTTAGTTTGGCTAGCAAAGATATAAAAGCAGGTCGGAAATATTTATGGGCATTATTATGCAGAGCATC
AACATGATAAAAAAAAACAGTTGAATATTCCCTCAAAACGCCACATGACAAAAACTTCAAAGCTGGATGC
GCTGCGGGCGGCTACTAGTAGGGAAGATTTGGCGAAGATTCTCGACATAAAGTTGGTGTTTCTGACAAAC
GTGTTGTACCGCATAGGATCCGACAACCAGTATACGCAATTCACAATACCCAAAAAGGGTAAAGGTGTCC
GCACCATCAGCGCACCAACGGACCGACTTAAGGATATACAGAGGAGGATTTGTGATCTTCTTAGTGACTG
TAGGGATGAAATCTTTGCGATTAGGAAGATCTCTAATAATTACTCATTCGGCTTCGAAAGAGGAAAATCA
ATTATACTCAATGCTTACAAGCATCGAGGGAAGCAAATTATATTGAACATCGACCTTAAGGACTTCTTTG
AGAGCTTTAACTTTGGGAGAGTCCGGGGGTACTTTCTCTCCAACCAGGACTTCTTGTTGAACCCAGTTGT
GGCAACAACGTTGGCGAAGGCCGCCTGCTACAACGGGACTCTGCCTCAGGGGTCCCCATGTTCCCCTATT
ATAAGTAACCTTATCTGTAACATTATGGACATGCGGCTCGCAAAGCTCGCCAAGAAGTACGGCTGCACTT
ATAGTCGATATGCGGATGACATTACGATCAGCACCAATAAAAATACCTTCCCGTTGGAGATGGCGACTGT
GCAGCCTGAAGGGGTTGTGCTGGGCAAAGTGCTCGTAAAGGAGATTGAAAATTCAGGTTTCGAGATTAAC
GATTCTAAGACTAGATTGACCTACAAAACAAGTAGGCAAGAAGTCACCGGGCTGACGGTTAATCGGATTG
TAAACATTGATCGGTGCTACTACAAAAAGACGAGGGCGCTGGCTCACGCATTGTATCGGACAGGAGAATA
TAAGGTCCCAGACGAGAACGGTGTTCTGGTATCTGGAGGGCTTGACAAGTTGGAGGGTATGTTTGGGTTT
ATCGACCAGGTGGATAAATTCAACAACATTAAAAAAAAGTTGAATAAGCAACCCGACAGATATGTTCTGA
CAAATGCCACTTTGCACGGATTTAAGCTCAAATTGAACGCCAGGGAGAAAGCCTATAGCAAATTCATCTA
CTACAAATTCTTCCACGGTAATACTTGTCCCACGATCATAACAGAGGGTAAGACGGATAGGATTTACCTT
AAAGCTGCCCTCCATAGCCTCGAGACAAGTTATCCTGAACTGTTTCGGGAGAAAACAGATAGTAAGAAGA
AGGAGATAAATCTGAATATTTTTAAAAGCAATGAGAAGACCAAGTATTTCCTGGATCTCAGCGGCGGCAC
AGCAGACCTCAAGAAATTCGTGGAACGCTACAAAAATAACTACGCTTCCTATTACGGCAGCGTACCGAAA
CAACCGGTGATAATGGTGCTTGATAACGACACAGGCCCGTCAGACCTGTTGAACTTTTTGAGAAACAAAG
TTAAGAGTTGTCCAGATGATGTAACAGAAATGCGCAAGATGAAGTACATACATGTGTTTTACAATCTGTA
CATAGTTCTGACTCCCCTGTCTCCATCTGGAGAGCAAACGTCTATGGAGGACCTCTTTCCTAAAGATATA
TTGGACATTAAGATAGATGGCAAGAAATTCAATAAAAACAATGACGGTGACTCCAAAACAGAGTATGGGA
AGCACATATTCTCAATGCGCGTTGTACGAGATAAAAAGAGGAAGATAGATTTCAAGGCATTTTGCTGTAT
CTTCGATGCTATTAAGGATATTAAAGAACATTACAAACTGATGTTGAATTCCTAGGCGGCCGCGGGCATT
TAACTATGATAAGATTCCGTACACGCATGTAGGCAGATTTGTTGGTTGTGAATCGCAACCAGTGGCCTTA
ATGGCAGGAGGAATCGCCTCCCTAAAATCCTTGATTCAGAGCTATACGGCAGGTGTGCTGTGCGAAGGAG
TGCCTGCATGCGTGTACGGAATCTTATCAACCGGTTAGTAATGAGTTTAAACAAAGAAAGTGGAATATTC
ATTCATATCATATTTTTTCTATTAACTGCCTGGTTTCTTTTAAATTTTTTATTGGTTGTCGACTTGAACG
GAGTGACAATATATATATATATATTTAATAATGACATCATTATCTGTAAATCTGATTCTTAATGCTATTC
TAGTTATGTAAGAGTGGTCCTTTCCATAAAAAAAAAAAAAGAAAAAAGAATTTTAGGAATACAATGCAGC
TTGTAAGTAAAATCTGGAATATTCATATCGCCACAACTTCTTATGCTTATAAAAGCACTAATGCCTGAAT
TTATGTTGAAAATATGTGTCACAAATAAAGAAACTGTGACATCTGACACATTTCCACGTACCCAATTCGC
CCTATAGTGAGTCGTATTACGCGCGCTCACTGGCCGTCGTTTTACAACGTCGTGACTGGGAAAACCCTGG
CGTTACCCAACTTAATCGCCTTGCAGCACATCCCCCTTTCGCCAGCTGGCGTAATAGCGAAGAGGCCCGC
ACCGATCGCCCTTCCCAACAGTTGCGCAGCCTGAATGGCGAATGG
[124 nt withheld, positions 4806-4929]
C
[91 nt withheld, positions 4931-5021]
A
[49 nt withheld, positions 5023-5071]
CCTTTGACGTTGGAGTCCACGTTCTTT
[37 nt withheld, positions 5099-5135]
ACCCTATCTCGGTCTATTCTTTTGATTTATAAGGGATTTTGCCGATTTCGGCCTATTGGTTAAAAAATGA
GCTGATTTAACAAAAATTTAACGCGAATTTTAACAAAATATTAACGCTTACAATTTCCTGATGCGGTATT
TTCTCCTTACGCATCTGTGCGGTATTTCACACCGCATAGGGTAATAACTGATATAATTAAATTGAAGCTC
TAATTTGTGAGTTTAGTATACATGCATTTACTTATAATACAGTTTTTTAGTTTTGCTGGCCGCATCTTCT
CAAATATGCTTCCCAGCCTGCTTTTCTGTAACGTTCACCCTCTACCTTAGCATCCCTTCCCTTTGCAAAT
AGTCCTCTTCCAACAATAATAATGTCAGATCCTGTAGAGACCACATCATCCACGGTTCTATACTGTTGAC
CCAATGCGTCTCCCTTGTCATCTAAACCCACACCGGGTGTCATAATCAACCAATCGTAACCTTCATCTCT
TCCACCCATGTCTCTTTGAGCAATAAAGCCGATAACAAAATCTTTGTCGCTCTTCGCAATGTCAACAGTA
CCCTTAGTATATTCTCCAGTAGATAGGGAGCCCTTGCATGACAATTCTGCTAACATCAAAAGGCCTCTAG
GTTCCTTTGTTACTTCTTCTGCCGCCTGCTTCAAACCGCTAACAATACCTGGGCCCACCACACCGTGTGC
ATTCGTAATGTCTGCCCATTCTGCTATTCTGTATACACCCGCAGAGTACTGCAATTTGACTGTATTACCA
ATGTCAGCAAATTTTCTGTCTTCGAAGAGTAAAAAATTGTACTTGGCGGATAATGCCTTTAGCGGCTTAA
CTGTGCCCTCCATGGAAAAATCAGTCAAGATATCCACATGTGTTTTTAGTAAACAAATTTTGGGACCTAA
TGCTTCAACTAACTCCAGTAATTCCTTGGTGGTACGAACATCCAATGAAGCACACAAGTTTGTTTGCTTT
TCGTGCATGATATTAAATAGCTTGGCAGCAACAGGACTAGGATGAGTAGCAGCACGTTCCTTATATGTAG
CTTTCGACATGATTTATCTTCGTTTCCTGCAGGTTTTTGTTCTGTGCAGTTGGGTTAAGAATACTGGGCA
ATTTCATGTTTCTTCAACACTACATATGCGTATATATACCAATCTAAGTCTGTGCTCCTTCCTTCGTTCT
TCCTTCTGTTCGGAGATTACCGAATCAAAAAAATTTCAAGGAAACCGAAATCAAAAAAAAGAATAAAAAA
AAAATGATGAATTGAAAAGGTGGTATGGTGCACTCTCAGTACAATCTGCTCTGATGCCGCATAGTTAAGC
CAGCCCCGACACCCGCCAACACCCGCTGACGCGCCCTGACGGGCTTGTCTGCTCCCGGCATCCGCTTACA
GACAAGCTGTGACCGTCTCCGGGAGCTGCATGTGTCAGAGGTTTTCACCGTCATCACCGAAACGCGCGAG
ACGAAAGGGCCTCGTGATACGCCTATTTTTATAGGTTAATGTCATGATAATAATGGTTTCTTAGACGGAT
CGCTTGCCTGTAACTTACACGCGCCTCGTATCTTTTAATGATGGAATAATTTGGGAATTTACTCTGTGTT
TATTTATTTTTATGTTTTGTATTTGGATTTTAGAAAGTAAATAAAGAAGGTAGAAGAGTTACGGAATGAA
GAAAAAAAAATAAACAAAGGTTTAAAAAATTTCAACAAAAAGCGTACTTTACATATATATTTATTAGACA
AGAAAAGCAGATTAAATAGATATACATTCGATTAACGATAAGTAAAATGTAAAATCACAGGATTTTCGTG
TGTGGTCTTCTACACAGACAAGATGAAACAATTCGGCATTAATACCTGAGAGCAGGAAGAGCAAGATAAA
AGGTAGTATTTGTTGGCGATCCCCCTAGAGTCTTTTACATCTTCGGAAAACAAAAACTATT
